>Addgene plasmid #176452 | pVRC8400-SARS-CoV-2-RBD-SD1-L452R-AVI | addgene full sequence | sequence record 347366 | Addgene NGS Result
TCATGAGCGGATACATATTTGAATGTATTTAGAAAAATAAACAAATAGGGGTTCCGCGCACATTTCCCCG
AAAAGTGCCACCTGACGTCTAAGAAACCATTATTATCATGACATTAACCTATAAAAATAGGCGTATCACG
AGGCCCTTTCGTCTCGCGCGTTTCGGTGATGACGGTGAAAACCTCTGACACATGCAGCTCCCGGAGACGG
TCACAGCTTGTCTGTAAGCGGATGCCGGGAGCAGACAAGCCCGTCAGGGCGCGTCAGCGGGTGTTGGCGG
GTGTCGGGGCTGGCTTAACTATGCGGCATCAGAGCAGATTGTACTGAGAGTGCACCATATGCGGTGTGAA
ATACCGCACAGATGCGTAAGGAGAAAATACCGCATCAGATTGGCTATTGGCCATTGCATACGTTGTATCC
ATATCATAATATGTACATTTATATTGGCTCATGTCCAACATTACCGCCATGTTGACATTGATTATTGACT
AGTTATTAATAGTAATCAATTACGGGGTCATTAGTTCATAGCCCATATATGGAGTTCCGCGTTACATAAC
TTACGGTAAATGGCCCGCCTGGCTGACCGCCCAACGACCCCCGCCCATTGACGTCAATAATGACGTATGT
TCCCATAGTAACGCCAATAGGGACTTTCCATTGACGTCAATGGGTGGAGTATTTACGGTAAACTGCCCAC
TTGGCAGTACATCAAGTGTATCATATGCCAAGTACGCCCCCTATTGACGTCAATGACGGTAAATGGCCCG
CCTGGCATTATGCCCAGTACATGACCTTATGGGACTTTCCTACTTGGCAGTACATCTACGTATTAGTCAT
CGCTATTACCATGGTGATGCGGTTTTGGCAGTACATCAATGGGCGTGGATAGCGGTTTGACTCACGGGGA
TTTCCAAGTCTCCACCCCATTGACGTCAATGGGAGTTTGTTTTGGCACCAAAATCAACGGGACTTTCCAA
AATGTCGTAACAACTCCGCCCCATTGACGCAAATGGGCGGTAGGCGTGTACGGTGGGAGGTCTATATAAG
CAGAGCTCGTTTAGTGAACCGTCAGATCGCCTGGAGACGCCATCCACGCTGTTTTGACCTCCATAGAAGA
CACCGGGACCGATCCAGCCTCCATCGGCTCGCATCTCTCCTTCACGCGCCCGCCGCCCTACCTGAGGCCG
CCATCCACGCCGGTTGAGTCGCGTTCTGCCGCCTCCCGCCTGTGGTGCCTCCTGAACTGCGTCCGCCGTC
TAGGTAAGTTTAAAGCTCAGGTCGAGACCGGGCCTTTGTCCGGCGCTCCCTTGGAGCCTACCTAGACTCA
GCCGGCTCTCCACGCTTTGCCTGACCCTGCTTGCTCAACTCTAGTTAACGGTGGAGGGCAGTGTAGTCTG
AGCAGTACTCGTTGCTGCCGCGCGCGCCACCAGACATAATAGCTGACAGACTAACAGACTGTTCCTTTCC
ATGGGTCTTTTCTGCAGTCACCGTCGTCGACACGTGTGATCAGATATCGCGGCCGCTCTAGACCACCATG
GGATGGTCATGTATCATCCTTTTTCTAGTAGCAACTGCAACCGGTGTACATTCCGCACCAGAGCTGCTGG
GAGGACCTAGCGTGTTCCTGTTTCCCCCTAAGCCTAAGGACACCCTGATGATCAGCCGGACCCCAGAGGT
GACATGCGTGGTGGTGGACGTGTCCCACGAGGACCCCGAGGTGAAGTTCAACTGGTACGTGGATGGCGTG
GAGGTGCACAATGCCAAGACCAAGCCAAGGGAGGAGCAGTACAACTCTACCTATCGCGTGGTGAGCGTGC
TGACAGTGCTGCACCAGGACTGGCTGAACGGCAAGGAGTACAAGTGTAAGGTGTCTAATAAGGCCCTGCC
TGCCCCAATCGAGAAGACCATCAGCAAGGCAAAGGGACAGCCAAGGGAGCCTCAGGTGTATACCCTGCCA
CCCAGCCGCGACGAGCTGACAAAGAACCAGGTGTCCCTGTACTGCCTGGTGAAGGGCTTCTATCCTTCCG
ATATCGCCGTGGAGTGGGAGTCTAATGGCCAGCCAGAGAACAATTACAAGACCACACCTCCAGTGCTGGA
CTCCGATGGCTCTTTCTTTCTGTATTCCAAGCTGACCGTGGATAAGAGCCGGTGGCAGCAGGGCAACGTG
TTTAGCTGTTCCGTGATGCACGAGGCCCTGCACAATCACTACACACAGAAGTCTCTGAGCCTGTCCCCCG
GCAAGGGAGGAGGAGGCAGCGGCGGAGGAGGCTCCGGAGGCGGCGGCTCTGGCGGCGGCGGCAGCGCCCC
TGAACTGCTGGGAGGACCAAGCGTGTTCCTGTTTCCACCTAAGCCCAAAGATACCCTGATGATCTCCAGG
ACCCCTGAAGTCACCTGCGTGGTCGTGGACGTGTCTCATGAGGACCCCGAAGTCAAGTTCAACTGGTACG
TGGACGGAGTCGAAGTCCATAACGCCAAGACCAAGCCTAGAGAAGAGCAGTACAACTCCACCTATAGAGT
GGTGTCTGTGCTGACAGTGCTGCATCAGGATTGGCTGAATGGCAAGGAATATAAGTGTAAGGTGAGCAAT
AAGGCCCTGCCCGCCCCTATCGAGAAGACCATCTCTAAAGCCAAAGGACAGCCAAGGGAGCCACAGGTGT
ATACACTGCCACCCAGCCGGGACGAGCTGACCAAGAACCAGGTGAGCCTGACATGTCTGGTCAAGGGCTT
CTACCCCAGTGACATTGCTGTGGAGTGGGAGTCCAATGGCCAGCCTGAGAACAATTATAAAACTACCCCA
CCAGTGCTGGACAGCGATGGCTCCTTCTTTCTGACCAGCAAGCTGACAGTGGATAAGTCCCGCTGGCAGC
AGGGAAACGTGTTTTCTTGTAGCGTGATGCATGAGGCCCTGCATAACCACTACACCCAGAAGTCCCTGTC
TCTGAGCCCAGGCAAGGGAGGCAGCGGAGGCGGAGGCAGCGGAGGCCTGGAGGTGCTGTTTCAGGGCCCT
CGGGTGCAGCCTACAGAGAGCATCGTGCGATTTCCAAACATTACCAACCTCTGCCCCTTCGGCGAGGTGT
TTAACGCCACAAGATTTGCCTCCGTTTACGCCTGGAATAGAAAGAGAATCAGCAATTGTGTGGCCGACTA
CTCCGTGCTGTATAACAGCGCCTCTTTCAGCACCTTCAAGTGCTACGGCGTTTCCCCAACAAAGCTGAAT
GACCTGTGCTTCACCAACGTGTACGCCGACTCCTTCGTAATTAGAGGCGATGAGGTGCGGCAGATCGCAC
CAGGCCAGACCGGTAAGATCGCTGACTACAACTATAAGCTGCCTGATGATTTTACAGGCTGCGTGATCGC
CTGGAACTCTAACAACCTGGATAGCAAGGTGGGCGGCAACTACAACTACCGGTACCGGCTGTTTCGCAAG
TCTAACCTGAAACCTTTCGAGAGAGACATCTCCACAGAGATCTACCAGGCCGGTTCTACACCTTGTAACG
GGGTGGAAGGCTTCAACTGTTACTTCCCTCTGCAAAGCTACGGCTTCCAGCCTACCAATGGAGTCGGCTA
CCAGCCATACCGGGTGGTCGTGCTGTCCTTCGAGTTACTCCACGCCCCCGCCACCGTCTGCGGTCCTAAG
AAGTCCACCAATCTGGTTAAGAACAAATGCGTGAACTTCAACTTCAACGGCCTGACCGGGACCGGCGTGC
TGACCGAAAGCAACAAAAAGTTCCTCCCCTTCCAGCAGTTCGGCCGTGATATCGCTGACACCACAGATGC
CGTCAGAGATCCACAGACCCTGGAAATCCTGGATATTACACCCTGCTCCGGAGGAGGCCTGGTGCCACAG
CAGAGCGGAGGCCTGAACGACATCTTCGAGGCCCAGAAGATCGAGTGGCACGAGGGCTGATGAGGATCCA
GATCTGCTGTGCCTTCTAGTTGCCAGCCATCTGTTGTTTGCCCCTCCCCCGTGCCTTCCTTGACCCTGGA
AGGTGCCACTCCCACTGTCCTTTCCTAATAAAATGAGGAAATTGCATCGCATTGTCTGAGTAGGTGTCAT
TCTATTCTGGGGGGTGGGGTGGGGCAGGACAGCAAGGGGGAGGATTGGGAAGACAATAGCAGGCATGCTG
GGGATGCGGTGGGCTCTATGGGTACCCAGGTGCTGAAGAATTGACCCGGTTCCTCCTGGGCCAGAAAGAA
GCAGGCACATCCCCTTCTCTGTGACACACCCTGTCCACGCCCCTGGTTCTTAGTTCCAGCCCCACTCATA
GGACACTCATAGCTCAGGAGGGCTCCGCCTTCAATCCCACCCGCTAAAGTACTTGGAGCGGTCTCTCCCT
CCCTCATCAGCCCACCAAACCAAACCTAGCCTCCAAGAGTGGGAAGAAATTAAAGCAAGATAGGCTATTA
AGTGCAGAGGGAGAGAAAATGCCTCCAACATGTGAGGAAGTAATGAGAGAAATCATAGAATTTTAAGGCC
ATGATTTAAGGCCATCATGGCCTTAATCTTCCGCTTCCTCGCTCACTGACTCGCTGCGCTCGGTCGTTCG
GCTGCGGCGAGCGGTATCAGCTCACTCAAAGGCGGTAATACGGTTATCCACAGAATCAGGGGATAACGCA
GGAAAGAACATGTGAGCAAAAGGCCAGCAAAAGGCCAGGAACCGTAAAAAGGCCGCGTTGCTGGCGTTTT
TCCATAGGCTCCGCCCCCCTGACGAGCATCACAAAAATCGACGCTCAAGTCAGAGGTGGCGAAACCCGAC
AGGACTATAAAGATACCAGGCGTTTCCCCCTGGAAGCTCCCTCGTGCGCTCTCCTGTTCCGACCCTGCCG
CTTACCGGATACCTGTCCGCCTTTCTCCCTTCGGGAAGCGTGGCGCTTTCTCATAGCTCACGCTGTAGGT
ATCTCAGTTCGGTGTAGGTCGTTCGCTCCAAGCTGGGCTGTGTGCACGAACCCCCCGTTCAGCCCGACCG
CTGCGCCTTATCCGGTAACTATCGTCTTGAGTCCAACCCGGTAAGACACGACTTATCGCCACTGGCAGCA
GCCACTGGTAACAGGATTAGCAGAGCGAGGTATGTAGGCGGTGCTACAGAGTTCTTGAAGTGGTGGCCTA
ACTACGGCTACACTAGAAGAACAGTATTTGGTATCTGCGCTCTGCTGAAGCCAGTTACCTTCGGAAAAAG
AGTTGGTAGCTCTTGATCCGGCAAACAAACCACCGCTGGTAGCGGTGGTTTTTTTGTTTGCAAGCAGCAG
ATTACGCGCAGAAAAAAAGGATCTCAAGAAGATCCTTTGATCTTTTCTACGGGGTCTGACGCTCAGTGGA
ACGAAAACTCACGTTAAGGGATTTTGGTCATGAGATTATCAAAAAGGATCTTCACCTAGATCCTTTTAAA
TTAAAAATGAAGTTTTAAATCAATCTAAAGTATATATGAGTAAACTTGGTCTGACAGTTACCAATGCTTA
ATCAGTGAGGCACCTATCTCAGCGATCTGTCTATTTCGTTCATCCATAGTTGCCTGACTCGGGGGGGGGG
GGCGCTGAGGTCTGCCTCGTGAAGAAGGTGTTGCTGACTCATACCAGGCCTGAATCGCCCCATCATCCAG
CCAGAAAGTGAGGGAGCCACGGTTGATGAGAGCTTTGTTGTAGGTGGACCAGTTGGTGATTTTGAACTTT
TGCTTTGCCACGGAACGGTCTGCGTTGTCGGGAAGATGCGTGATCTGATCCTTCAACTCAGCAAAAGTTC
GATTTATTCAACAAAGCCGCCGTCCCGTCAAGTCAGCGTAATGCTCTGCCAGTGTTACAACCAATTAACC
AATTCTGATTAGAAAAACTCATCGAGCATCAAATGAAACTGCAATTTATTCATATCAGGATTATCAATAC
CATATTTTTGAAAAAGCCGTTTCTGTAATGAAGGAGAAAACTCACCGAGGCAGTTCCATAGGATGGCAAG
ATCCTGGTATCGGTCTGCGATTCCGACTCGTCCAACATCAATACAACCTATTAATTTCCCCTCGTCAAAA
ATAAGGTTATCAAGTGAGAAATCACCATGAGTGACGACTGAATCCGGTGAGAATGGCAAAAGCTTATGCA
TTTCTTTCCAGACTTGTTCAACAGGCCAGCCATTACGCTCGTCATCAAAATCACTCGCATCAACCAAACC
GTTATTCATTCGTGATTGCGCCTGAGCGAGACGAAATACGCGATCGCTGTTAAAAGGACAATTACAAACA
GGAATCGAATGCAACCGGCGCAGGAACACTGCCAGCGCATCAACAATATTTTCACCTGAATCAGGATATT
CTTCTAATACCTGGAATGCTGTTTTCCCGGGGATCGCAGTGGTGAGTAACCATGCATCATCAGGAGTACG
GATAAAATGCTTGATGGTCGGAAGAGGCATAAATTCCGTCAGCCAGTTTAGTCTGACCATCTCATCTGTA
ACATCATTGGCAACGCTACCTTTGCCATGTTTCAGAAACAACTCTGGCGCATCGGGCTTCCCATACAATC
GATAGATTGTCGCACCTGATTGCCCGACATTATCGCGAGCCCATTTATACCCATATAAATCAGCATCCAT
GTTGGAATTTAATCGCGGCCTCGAGCAAGACGTTTCCCGTTGAATATGGCTCATAACACCCCTTGTATTA
CTGTTTATGTAAGCAGACAGTTTTATTGTTCATGATGATATATTTTTATCTTGTGCAATGTAACATCAGA
GATTTTGAGACACAACGTGGCTTTCCCCCCCCCCCCATTATTGAAGCATTTATCAGGGTTATTGTC
Features (pLannotate 1.2.2; 15 found; start..end, strand, type, name):
    153..188     +  CDS            rop (fragment): Rop protein, which maintains plasmids at low copy number; rop
    290..388     +  misc_feature   bom (fragment): basis of mobility region from pBR322
    474..853     +  enhancer       CMV enhancer: human cytomegalovirus immediate early enhancer
    854..1057    +  promoter       CMV promoter: human cytomegalovirus (CMV) immediate early promoter
   1146..1373    +  LTR            5' LTR (truncated) (fragment): truncated 5' long terminal repeat (LTR) from human T-cell leukemia virus (HTLV) type 1
   1377..1487    +  intron         CMV intron (fragment): modified intron A from human cytomegalovirus
   1538..1606    +  CDS            Ighv1-61 (fragment): HVM05_MOUSE - Also known as Igh-VJ558. Experimental evidence at protein level: Swiss-Prot protein existence level 1. From Mus musculus (Mouse).
   1940..2956    +  CDS            IGHG1: IGHG1_HUMAN - Experimental evidence at protein level: Swiss-Prot protein existence level 1. Constant region of immunoglobulin heavy chains. Immunoglobulins, also known as antibodies, are membrane-bound or secreted glycoproteins produced by B lymphocytes. In the recognition phase of humoral immunity, the membrane-bound immunoglobulins serve as receptors which, upon binding of a specific antigen, trigger the clonal expansion and differentiation of B lymphocytes into immunoglobulins- secreting plasma cells. Secreted immunoglobulins mediate the effector phase of humoral immunity, which results in
   3011..3838    +  CDS            S (fragment): SPIKE_SARS2 - Experimental evidence at protein level: Swiss-Prot protein existence level 1. [Spike glycoprotein]: May down-regulate host tetherin (BST2) by lysosomal degradation, thereby counteracting its antiviral activity. From Severe acute respiratory syndrome coronavirus 2 (2019-nCoV) (SARS-CoV-2).
   3927..4151    +  polyA_signal   bGH poly(A) signal: bovine growth hormone polyadenylation signal
   4689..5277    -  rep_origin     ori: high-copy-number ColE1/pMB1/pBR322/pUC origin of replication
   5449..5520    -  CDS            bla(M) (fragment): β-lactamase lacking the signal sequence; bla(M); allows cytosolic expression of β-lactamase
   5532..5678    -  CDS            TRA2_ECOLX (fragment): Protein predicted: Swiss-Prot protein existence level 4. Required for transposition of transposon Tn903. From Escherichia coli.
   5819..6634    -  CDS            KanR: aminoglycoside phosphotransferase; aph(3')-Ia; confers resistance to kanamycin in bacteria or G418 (Geneticin®) in eukaryotes
   6757..58      -  promoter       AmpR promoter (fragment) (across the origin): bla
