[The description below was written by a language model from this plasmid's Addgene catalogue record and pLannotate feature annotations shown in this document.]
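Description:
pVRC8400-SARS-CoV-2-RBD-SD1-L452R-AVI is a 6,786-nt mammalian expression plasmid built on the pVRC8400 backbone and designed to produce a secreted, biotinylatable fragment of the SARS-CoV-2 spike glycoprotein. It is propagated in E. coli through a high-copy ColE1/pUC-type origin and selected with kanamycin via an aph(3')-Ia (KanR) gene. Small remnants of rop, bom, β-lactamase, a Tn903 transposase and the AmpR promoter are annotated in the backbone but appear to be non-functional fragments left over from earlier vector construction.

The expression cassette is driven by the human CMV immediate-early enhancer and promoter, followed by a truncated HTLV-1 LTR segment and part of CMV intron A, elements that are commonly combined to boost transcript processing and expression, and it ends in a bovine growth hormone polyadenylation signal. The open reading frame begins with a short stretch matching a mouse immunoglobulin heavy-chain variable gene, most plausibly its leader peptide acting as a secretion signal. Human IgG1 constant-region sequence follows, corresponding to the single-chain Fc recorded as an N-terminal fusion. According to the catalogue entry, an HRV3C protease cleavage site separates this Fc from the spike fragment, which covers the receptor-binding domain and subdomain 1 and carries the L452R substitution. A C-terminal AVI tag completes the protein. The HRV3C site and AVI tag are not individually annotated in the feature table. The Fc part offers a handle for affinity capture, protease cleavage releases the RBD-SD1 domain, and the AVI tag allows site-specific enzymatic biotinylation. The associated publication describes such constructs as molecular probes of spike subdomains for SARS-CoV-2 variants.
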