Addgene plasmid #176452: pVRC8400-SARS-CoV-2-RBD-SD1-L452R-AVI
Purpose: Expresses SARS-CoV-2 RBD-SD1 domain containing L452R mutation with single chain Fc, HRV3C protease cleavage site, and AVI tag
Depositing lab: Peter Kwong. Depositing organization: National Institute of Allergy and Infectious Diseases (NIAID). Publication: Molecular probes of spike ectodomain and its subdomains for SARS-CoV-2 variants, Alpha through Omicron. Teng IT, Nazzari AF, Choe M, Liu T, Oliveira de Souza M, Petrova Y, Tsybovsky Y, Wang S, Zhang B, Artamonov M, Madan B, Huang A, Lopez Acevedo SN, Pan X, Ruckwardt TJ, DeKosky BJ, Mascola JR, Misasi J, Sullivan NJ, Zhou T, Kwong PD. PLoS One. 2022 May 24;17(5):e0268767. doi: 10.1371/journal.pone.0268767. eCollection 2022. PubMed 35609088.
Backbone
  Vector backbone: pVRC8400
  Vector type: Mammalian Expression
Growth in bacteria
  Bacterial resistance: Kanamycin, 50 μg/mL
  Growth temperature: 37°C
  Growth strain: DH5alpha
  Copy number: Unknown
Gene/Insert
  Gene/Insert name: SARS-CoV-2-RBD-SD1-L452R
  Mutation: L452R
  Entrez Gene: S (a.k.a. GU280_gp02, spike glycoprotein)
  Tag / fusion protein: scFc (N terminal on insert); HRV3C (N terminal on insert); AVI (C terminal on insert)
Terms and licenses: Academic/Nonprofit Terms; Industry Terms: Not Available to Industry
How to cite: pVRC8400-SARS-CoV-2-RBD-SD1-L452R-AVI was a gift from Peter Kwong (Addgene plasmid # 176452 ; http://n2t.net/addgene:176452 ; RRID:Addgene_176452)
